Addgene plasmid #228893: Lenti-Trono-EFS-Blast-P2A-TurboRFP
Purpose: (Empty Backbone) Cloning and expression of gRNAs or pegRNAs with EcoRI/Esp3I insertion.
Depositing lab: Francisco J Sánchez-Rivera. Depositing organization: Massachusetts Institute of Technology. Publication: High-throughput evaluation of genetic variants with prime editing sensor libraries. Gould SI, Wuest AN, Dong K, Johnson GA, Hsu A, Narendra VK, Atwa O, Levine SS, Liu DR, Sanchez Rivera FJ. Nat Biotechnol. 2024 Mar 12. doi: 10.1038/s41587-024-02172-9. PubMed 38472508.
Backbone
  Vector backbone: pLVTHM
  Vector type: Mammalian Expression, Lentiviral, CRISPR
  Selectable markers: Blasticidin
Growth in bacteria
  Bacterial resistance: Ampicillin, 100 μg/mL
  Growth temperature: 37°C
  Growth strain: NEB Stable
  Copy number: Unknown
Terms and licenses: Academic/Nonprofit Terms; Industry Terms: Not Available to Industry
How to cite: Lenti-Trono-EFS-Blast-P2A-TurboRFP was a gift from Francisco J Sánchez-Rivera (Addgene plasmid # 228893 ; http://n2t.net/addgene:228893 ; RRID:Addgene_228893)
