[The description below was written by a language model from this plasmid's Addgene catalogue record and pLannotate feature annotations shown in this document.]
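Description:
Lenti-Trono-EFS-Blast-P2A-TurboRFP is an empty third-generation-style, self-inactivating lentiviral backbone, recorded as derived from pLVTHM, for cloning and expressing CRISPR guide RNAs or prime-editing pegRNAs in mammalian cells. It is propagated in E. coli through a high-copy ColE1/pUC-type origin with ampicillin resistance, and also carries an f1 origin. The 9,456 nt sequence additionally contains an SV40/EM7-driven bleomycin/Zeocin resistance cassette outside the viral region, although the catalogue lists only blasticidin as the mammalian selectable marker.

The viral genome is transcribed from a CMV enhancer/promoter fused to a truncated HIV-1 5' LTR. This arrangement makes genomic RNA production in packaging cells independent of Tat. It is followed by the Ψ packaging signal with a gag fragment, the RRE for Rev-dependent nuclear export, and the cPPT/CTS. A human U6 RNA polymerase III promoter sits upstream of the guide cloning position, where gRNA or pegRNA inserts are placed using EcoRI/Esp3I. A short bacterial tonB terminator is annotated in this region; no guide scaffold is annotated. Downstream, the EF-1α core (EFS) promoter drives blasticidin S deaminase joined through a P2A self-cleaving peptide to a red fluorescent protein. That protein is named TurboRFP in the record, but the automated annotation labels it as the related TagRFP. This single transcript allows both drug selection and fluorescent tracking of transduced cells. A WPRE enhances expression, and the ΔU3 3' LTR inactivates the integrated provirus's LTR promoter, with a bGH polyadenylation signal following. The associated publication title concerns high-throughput evaluation of genetic variants with prime editing sensor libraries.
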