Features (pLannotate 1.2.2; 33 found; start..end, strand, type, name):
     31..83      -  misc_feature   bom (fragment): basis of mobility region from pBR322
    238..617     +  enhancer       CMV enhancer: human cytomegalovirus immediate early enhancer
    618..817     +  promoter       CMV promoter: human cytomegalovirus (CMV) immediate early promoter
    835..1015    +  LTR            5' LTR (truncated): truncated 5' long terminal repeat (LTR) from HIV-1
   1062..1187    +  misc_feature   HIV-1 Ψ: packaging signal of human immunodeficiency virus type 1
   1171..1534    +  CDS            HIV-1 gag (fragment): gag protein from human immunodeficiency virus 1; gag
   1680..1913    +  misc_feature   RRE: The Rev response element (RRE) of HIV-1 allows for Rev-dependent mRNA export from the nucleus to the cytoplasm.
   2290..2390    +  CDS            Rev (fragment): human immunodeficiency virus 1 (HIV-1) Rev protein; rev; enhances nuclear export of unspliced and incompletely spliced viral mRNAs
   2440..2557    +  misc_feature   cPPT/CTS: central polypurine tract and central termination sequence of HIV-1
   2653..2893    +  promoter       U6 promoter: RNA polymerase III promoter for human U6 snRNA
   2911..2942    -  terminator     tonB terminator: bidirectional E. coli tonB-P14 transcription terminator
   3027..3238    +  promoter       EF-1α core promoter: core promoter for human elongation factor EF-1α
   3281..3676    +  CDS            BSD: blasticidin S deaminase; Aspergillus terreus BSD; confers resistance to blasticidin
   3749..4462    +  CDS            TagRFP: monomeric derivative of red fluorescent protein from Entacmaea quadricolor (Merzlyak et al., 2007) mammalian codon-optimized
   4525..4548    +  misc_feature   MCS (fragment): pBluescript multiple cloning site
   4548..5136    +  misc_feature   WPRE: woodchuck hepatitis virus posttranscriptional regulatory element
   5187..5206    +  misc_feature   cPPT/CTS (fragment): central polypurine tract and central termination sequence of HIV-1
   5208..5441    +  LTR            3' LTR (ΔU3): self-inactivating 3' long terminal repeat (LTR) from HIV-1
   5473..5697    +  polyA_signal   bGH poly(A) signal: bovine growth hormone polyadenylation signal
   5701..5722    +  promoter       SV40 promoter (fragment): SV40 enhancer and early promoter
   5743..6171    +  rep_origin     f1 ori (sequence partly withheld): f1 bacteriophage origin of replication; arrow indicates direction of (+) strand synthesis
   6185..6514    +  promoter       SV40 promoter: SV40 enhancer and early promoter
   6562..6609    +  promoter       EM7 promoter: synthetic bacterial promoter&nbsp
   6628..7002    +  CDS            BleoR: antibiotic-binding protein; Sh ble from Streptoalloteichus hindustanus; confers resistance to bleomycin, phleomycin, and Zeocin™
   7012..7137    +  CDS            ble (fragment): BLE_KLEPN - Experimental evidence at protein level: Swiss-Prot protein existence level 1. Binding protein with a strong affinity to the bleomycin family of antibiotics. Binds to CL990; an antimitotic-antibiotic compound. From Klebsiella pneumoniae.
   7132..7253    +  polyA_signal   SV40 poly(A) signal: SV40 polyadenylation signal
   7326..7342    -  protein_bind   lac operator: The lac repressor binds to the lac operator to inhibit transcription in E. coli. This inhibition can be relieved by adding lactose or isopropyl-β-D-thiogalactopyranoside (IPTG). lac repressor encoded by lacI
   7350..7380    -  promoter       lac promoter: promoter for the E. coli lac operon
   7395..7416    -  protein_bind   CAP binding site: CAP binding activates transcription in the presence of cAMP. E. coli catabolite activator protein
   7429..7521    -  CDS            lacI (fragment): lac repressor; lacI; The lac repressor binds to the lac operator to inhibit transcription in E. coli. This inhibition can be relieved by adding lactose or isopropyl-β-D-thiogalactopyranoside (IPTG).
   7704..8292    -  rep_origin     ori: high-copy-number ColE1/pMB1/pBR322/pUC origin of replication
   8463..9323    -  CDS            AmpR: β-lactamase; bla; confers resistance to ampicillin, carbenicillin, and related antibiotics
   9324..9428    -  promoter       AmpR promoter: bla
>Addgene plasmid #228893 | Lenti-Trono-EFS-Blast-P2A-TurboRFP | addgene full sequence | sequence record 455553 | Addgene NGS Result
GTCGACGGATCGGGAGATCTCCCGATCCCCTATGGTGCACTCTCAGTACAATCTGCTCTGATGCCGCATA
GTTAAGCCAGTATCTGCTCCCTGCTTGTGTGTTGGAGGTCGCTGAGTAGTGCGCGAGCAAAATTTAAGCT
ACAACAAGGCAAGGCTTGACCGACAATTGCATGAAGAATCTGCTTAGGGTTAGGCGTTTTGCGCTGCTTC
GCGATGTACGGGCCAGATATACGCGTTGACATTGATTATTGACTAGTTATTAATAGTAATCAATTACGGG
GTCATTAGTTCATAGCCCATATATGGAGTTCCGCGTTACATAACTTACGGTAAATGGCCCGCCTGGCTGA
CCGCCCAACGACCCCCGCCCATTGACGTCAATAATGACGTATGTTCCCATAGTAACGCCAATAGGGACTT
TCCATTGACGTCAATGGGTGGAGTATTTACGGTAAACTGCCCACTTGGCAGTACATCAAGTGTATCATAT
GCCAAGTACGCCCCCTATTGACGTCAATGACGGTAAATGGCCCGCCTGGCATTATGCCCAGTACATGACC
TTATGGGACTTTCCTACTTGGCAGTACATCTACGTATTAGTCATCGCTATTACCATGGTGATGCGGTTTT
GGCAGTACATCAATGGGCGTGGATAGCGGTTTGACTCACGGGGATTTCCAAGTCTCCACCCCATTGACGT
CAATGGGAGTTTGTTTTGGCACCAAAATCAACGGGACTTTCCAAAATGTCGTAACAACTCCGCCCCATTG
ACGCAAATGGGCGGTAGGCGTGTACGGTGGGAGGTCTATATAAGCAGCGCGTTTTGCCTGTACTGGGTCT
CTCTGGTTAGACCAGATCTGAGCCTGGGAGCTCTCTGGCTAACTAGGGAACCCACTGCTTAAGCCTCAAT
AAAGCTTGCCTTGAGTGCTTCAAGTAGTGTGTGCCCGTCTGTTGTGTGACTCTGGTAACTAGAGATCCCT
CAGACCCTTTTAGTCAGTGTGGAAAATCTCTAGCAGTGGCGCCCGAACAGGGACTTGAAAGCGAAAGGGA
AACCAGAGGAGCTCTCTCGACGCAGGACTCGGCTTGCTGAAGCGCGCACGGCAAGAGGCGAGGGGCGGCG
ACTGGTGAGTACGCCAAAAATTTTGACTAGCGGAGGCTAGAAGGAGAGAGATGGGTGCGAGAGCGTCAGT
ATTAAGCGGGGGAGAATTAGATCGCGATGGGAAAAAATTCGGTTAAGGCCAGGGGGAAAGAAAAAATATA
AATTAAAACATATAGTATGGGCAAGCAGGGAGCTAGAACGATTCGCAGTTAATCCTGGCCTGTTAGAAAC
ATCAGAAGGCTGTAGACAAATACTGGGACAGCTACAACCATCCCTTCAGACAGGATCAGAAGAACTTAGA
TCATTATATAATACAGTAGCAACCCTCTATTGTGTGCATCAAAGGATAGAGATAAAAGACACCAAGGAAG
CTTTAGACAAGATAGAGGAAGAGCAAAACAAAAGTAAGACCACCGCACAGCAAGCGGCCGCTGATCTTCA
GACCTGGAGGAGGAGATATGAGGGACAATTGGAGAAGTGAATTATATAAATATAAAGTAGTAAAAATTGA
ACCATTAGGAGTAGCACCCACCAAGGCAAAGAGAAGAGTGGTGCAGAGAGAAAAAAGAGCAGTGGGAATA
GGAGCTTTGTTCCTTGGGTTCTTGGGAGCAGCAGGAAGCACTATGGGCGCAGCGTCAATGACGCTGACGG
TACAGGCCAGACAATTATTGTCTGGTATAGTGCAGCAGCAGAACAATTTGCTGAGGGCTATTGAGGCGCA
ACAGCATCTGTTGCAACTCACAGTCTGGGGCATCAAGCAGCTCCAGGCAAGAATCCTGGCTGTGGAAAGA
TACCTAAAGGATCAACAGCTCCTGGGGATTTGGGGTTGCTCTGGAAAACTCATTTGCACCACTGCTGTGC
CTTGGAATGCTAGTTGGAGTAATAAATCTCTGGAACAGATTTGGAATCACACGACCTGGATGGAGTGGGA
CAGAGAAATTAACAATTACACAAGCTTAATACACTCCTTAATTGAAGAATCGCAAAACCAGCAAGAAAAG
AATGAACAAGAATTATTGGAATTAGATAAATGGGCAAGTTTGTGGAATTGGTTTAACATAACAAATTGGC
TGTGGTATATAAAATTATTCATAATGATAGTAGGAGGCTTGGTAGGTTTAAGAATAGTTTTTGCTGTACT
TTCTATAGTGAATAGAGTTAGGCAGGGATATTCACCATTATCGTTTCAGACCCACCTCCCAACCCCGAGG
GGACCCGACAGGCCCGAAGGAATAGAAGAAGAAGGTGGAGAGAGAGACAGAGACAGATCCATTCGATTAG
TGAACGGATCGGCACTGCGTGCGCCAATTCTGCAGACAAATGGCAGTATTCATCCACAATTTTAAAAGAA
AAGGGGGGATTGGGGGGTACAGTGCAGGGGAAAGAATAGTAGACATAATAGCAACAGACATACAAACTAA
AGAATTACAAAAACAAATTACAAAAATTCAAAATTTTCGGGTTTATTACAGGGACAGCAGAGATCCAGTT
TGGTTAATTAAGGTACCGATCAGTGTGAGGGAGTGTAAAGCTGGTTTAAGGTCGGGCAGGAAGAGGGCCT
ATTTCCCATGATTCCTTCATATTTGCATATACGATACAAGGCTGTTAGAGAGATAATTAGAATTAATTTG
ACTGTAAACACAAAGATATTAGTACAAAATACGTGACGTAGAAAGTAATAATTTCTTGGGTAGTTTGCAG
TTTTAAAATTATGTTTTAAAATGGACTATCATATGCTTACCGTAACTTGAAAGTATTTCGATTTCTTGGC
TTTATATATCTTGTGGAAAGGACGAAACACCCGAGACGGTAGTCAAAAGCCTCCGGTCGGAGGCTTTTGA
CTTGGCTGAGGAGTGCCATTAAGCAGAATTCCTAACTCGAACGCTAGCTGTGCGATCGTTTTCGAGTGGC
TCCGGTGCCCGTCAGTGGGCAGAGCGCACATCGCCCACAGTCCCCGAGAAGTTGGGGGGAGGGGTCGGCA
ATTGAACCGGTGCCTAGAGAAGGTGGCGCGGGGTAAACTGGGAAAGTGATGTCGTGTACTGGCTCCGCCT
TTTTCCCGAGGGTGGGGGAGAACCGTATATAAGTGCAGTAGTCGCCGTGAACGTTCTTTTTCGCAACGGG
TTTGCCGCCAGAACACAGGTGTCGTGACGCGGGACCCGACATTAGCAAAGCGCTGCCACCATGGCCAAGC
CTTTGTCTCAAGAAGAATCCACCCTCATTGAAAGAGCAACGGCTACAATCAACAGCATCCCCATCTCTGA
AGACTACAGCGTCGCCAGCGCAGCTCTCTCTAGCGACGGCCGCATCTTCACTGGTGTCAATGTATATCAT
TTTACTGGGGGACCTTGTGCAGAACTCGTGGTGCTGGGCACTGCTGCTGCTGCGGCAGCTGGCAACCTGA
CTTGTATCGTCGCGATCGGAAATGAGAACAGGGGCATCTTGAGCCCCTGCGGACGGTGCCGACAGGTGCT
TCTCGATCTGCATCCTGGGATCAAAGCCATAGTGAAGGACAGTGATGGACAGCCGACGGCAGTTGGGATT
CGTGAATTGCTGCCCTCTGGTTATGTGTGGGAGGGCGCTAGCGGCAGCGGCGCCACCAACTTCAGCCTGC
TGAAGCAGGCCGGCGACGTGGAGGAGAACCCCGGCCCCATGGTGTCTAAGGGCGAAGAGCTGATTAAGGA
GAACATGCACATGAAGCTGTATATGGAGGGCACCGTGAACAACCACCACTTCAAGTGCACATCCGAGGGC
GAAGGCAAGCCCTACGAGGGCACCCAGACCATGAGAATCAAGGTGGTCGAGGGCGGCCCTCTCCCCTTCG
CCTTCGACATCCTGGCTACCAGCTTCATGTACGGCAGCAGAACCTTCATCAACCACACCCAGGGCATCCC
CGACTTCTTTAAGCAGTCCTTCCCTGAGGGCTTCACATGGGAGAGAGTCACCACATACGAAGACGGGGGC
GTGCTGACCGCTACCCAGGACACCAGCCTCCAGGACGGCTGCCTCATCTACAACGTCAAGATCAGAGGGG
TGAACTTCCCATCCAACGGCCCTGTGATGCAGAAGAAAACACTCGGCTGGGAGGCCAACACCGAGATGCT
GTACCCCGCTGACGGCGGCCTGGAAGGCAGAAGCGACATGGCCCTGAAGCTCGTGGGCGGGGGCCACCTG
ATCTGCAACTTCAAGACCACATACAGATCCAAGAAACCCGCTAAGAACCTCAAGATGCCCGGCGTCTACT
ATGTGGACCACAGACTGGAAAGAATCAAGGAGGCCGACAAAGAGACCTACGTCGAGCAGCACGAGGTGGC
TGTGGCCAGATACTGCGACCTCCCTAGCAAACTGGGGCACAAACTTAATTGAAAACGTTGTTGTTTGGGG
TTGAATTACTCTACATGTTTAAGGGTTCCGGTTCCACTAGGTACAATTCGATATCAAGCTTATCGATAAT
CAACCTCTGGATTACAAAATTTGTGAAAGATTGACTGGTATTCTTAACTATGTTGCTCCTTTTACGCTAT
GTGGATACGCTGCTTTAATGCCTTTGTATCATGCTATTGCTTCCCGTATGGCTTTCATTTTCTCCTCCTT
GTATAAATCCTGGTTGCTGTCTCTTTATGAGGAGTTGTGGCCCGTTGTCAGGCAACGTGGCGTGGTGTGC
ACTGTGTTTGCTGACGCAACCCCCACTGGTTGGGGCATTGCCACCACCTGTCAGCTCCTTTCCGGGACTT
TCGCTTTCCCCCTCCCTATTGCCACGGCGGAACTCATCGCCGCCTGCCTTGCCCGCTGCTGGACAGGGGC
TCGGCTGTTGGGCACTGACAATTCCGTGGTGTTGTCGGGGAAATCATCGTCCTTTCCTTGGCTGCTCGCC
TGTGTTGCCACCTGGATTCTGCGCGGGACGTCCTTCTGCTACGTCCCTTCGGCCCTCAATCCAGCGGACC
TTCCTTCCCGCGGCCTGCTGCCGGCTCTGCGGCCTCTTCCGCGTCTTCGCCTTCGCCCTCAGACGAGTCG
GATCTCCCTTTGGGCCGCCTCCCCGCGTCGACTTTAAGACCAATGACTTACAAGGCAGCTGTAGATCTTA
GCCACTTTTTAAAAGAAAAGGGGGGACTGGAAGGGCTAATTCACTCCCAACGAAGACAAGATCTGCTTTT
TGCTTGTACTGGGTCTCTCTGGTTAGACCAGATCTGAGCCTGGGAGCTCTCTGGCTAACTAGGGAACCCA
CTGCTTAAGCCTCAATAAAGCTTGCCTTGAGTGCTTCAAGTAGTGTGTGCCCGTCTGTTGTGTGACTCTG
GTAACTAGAGATCCCTCAGACCCTTTTAGTCAGTGTGGAAAATCTCTAGCAGGGCCCGGCGAAACCCGCT
GATCAGCCTCGACTGTGCCTTCTAGTTGCCAGCCATCTGTTGTTTGCCCCTCCCCCGTGCCTTCCTTGAC
CCTGGAAGGTGCCACTCCCACTGTCCTTTCCTAATAAAATGAGGAAATTGCATCGCATTGTCTGAGTAGG
TGTCATTCTATTCTGGGGGGTGGGGTGGGGCAGGACAGCAAGGGGGAGGATTGGGAAGACAATAGCAGGC
ATGCTGGGGATGCGGTGGGCTCTATGGCTTCTGAGGCGGAAAGAACCAGCTGGGGCTCTAGGGGGTATCC
CC
[124 nt withheld, positions 5743-5866]
C
[91 nt withheld, positions 5868-5958]
A
[49 nt withheld, positions 5960-6008]
CCTTTGACGTTGGAGTCCACGTTCTTT
[37 nt withheld, positions 6036-6072]
ACCCTATCTCGGTCTATTCTTTTGATTTATAAGGGATTTTGCCGATTTCGGCCTATTGGTTAAAAAATGA
GCTGATTTAACAAAAATTTAACGCGAATTAATTCTGTGGAATGTGTGTCAGTTAGGGTGTGGAAAGTCCC
CAGGCTCCCCAGCAGGCAGAAGTATGCAAAGCATGCATCTCAATTAGTCAGCAACCAGGTGTGGAAAGTC
CCCAGGCTCCCCAGCAGGCAGAAGTATGCAAAGCATGCATCTCAATTAGTCAGCAACCATAGTCCCGCCC
CTAACTCCGCCCATCCCGCCCCTAACTCCGCCCAGTTCCGCCCATTCTCCGCCCCATGGCTGACTAATTT
TTTTTATTTATGCAGAGGCCGAGGCCGCCTCTGCCTCTGAGCTATTCCAGAAGTAGTGAGGAGGCTTTTT
TGGAGGCCTAGGCTTTTGCAAAAAGCTCCCGGGAGCTTGTATATCCATTTTCGGATCTGATCAGCACGTG
TTGACAATTAATCATCGGCATAGTATATCGGCATAGTATAATACGACAAGGTGAGGAACTAAACCATGGC
CAAGTTGACCAGTGCCGTTCCGGTGCTCACCGCGCGCGACGTCGCCGGAGCGGTCGAGTTCTGGACCGAC
CGGCTCGGGTTCTCCCGGGACTTCGTGGAGGACGACTTCGCCGGTGTGGTCCGGGACGACGTGACCCTGT
TCATCAGCGCGGTCCAGGACCAGGTGGTGCCGGACAACACCCTGGCCTGGGTGTGGGTGCGCGGCCTGGA
CGAGCTGTACGCCGAGTGGTCGGAGGTCGTGTCCACGAACTTCCGGGACGCCTCCGGGCCGGCCATGACC
GAGATCGGCGAGCAGCCGTGGGGGCGGGAGTTCGCCCTGCGCGACCCGGCCGGCAACTGCGTGCACTTCG
TGGCCGAGGAGCAGGACTGACACGTGCTACGAGATTTCGATTCCACCGCCGCCTTCTATGAAAGGTTGGG
CTTCGGAATCGTTTTCCGGGACGCCGGCTGGATGATCCTCCAGCGCGGGGATCTCATGCTGGAGTTCTTC
GCCCACCCCAACTTGTTTATTGCAGCTTATAATGGTTACAAATAAAGCAATAGCATCACAAATTTCACAA
ATAAAGCATTTTTTTCACTGCATTCTAGTTGTGGTTTGTCCAAACTCATCAATGTATCTTATCATGTCTG
TATACCGTCGACCTCTAGCTAGAGCTTGGCGTAATCATGGTCATAGCTGTTTCCTGTGTGAAATTGTTAT
CCGCTCACAATTCCACACAACATACGAGCCGGAAGCATAAAGTGTAAAGCCTGGGGTGCCTAATGAGTGA
GCTAACTCACATTAATTGCGTTGCGCTCACTGCCCGCTTTCCAGTCGGGAAACCTGTCGTGCCAGCTGCA
TTAATGAATCGGCCAACGCGCGGGGAGAGGCGGTTTGCGTATTGGGCGCTCTTCCGCTTCCTCGCTCACT
GACTCGCTGCGCTCGGTCGTTCGGCTGCGGCGAGCGGTATCAGCTCACTCAAAGGCGGTAATACGGTTAT
CCACAGAATCAGGGGATAACGCAGGAAAGAACATGTGAGCAAAAGGCCAGCAAAAGGCCAGGAACCGTAA
AAAGGCCGCGTTGCTGGCGTTTTTCCATAGGCTCCGCCCCCCTGACGAGCATCACAAAAATCGACGCTCA
AGTCAGAGGTGGCGAAACCCGACAGGACTATAAAGATACCAGGCGTTTCCCCCTGGAAGCTCCCTCGTGC
GCTCTCCTGTTCCGACCCTGCCGCTTACCGGATACCTGTCCGCCTTTCTCCCTTCGGGAAGCGTGGCGCT
TTCTCATAGCTCACGCTGTAGGTATCTCAGTTCGGTGTAGGTCGTTCGCTCCAAGCTGGGCTGTGTGCAC
GAACCCCCCGTTCAGCCCGACCGCTGCGCCTTATCCGGTAACTATCGTCTTGAGTCCAACCCGGTAAGAC
ACGACTTATCGCCACTGGCAGCAGCCACTGGTAACAGGATTAGCAGAGCGAGGTATGTAGGCGGTGCTAC
AGAGTTCTTGAAGTGGTGGCCTAACTACGGCTACACTAGAAGAACAGTATTTGGTATCTGCGCTCTGCTG
AAGCCAGTTACCTTCGGAAAAAGAGTTGGTAGCTCTTGATCCGGCAAACAAACCACCGCTGGTAGCGGTG
GTTTTTTTGTTTGCAAGCAGCAGATTACGCGCAGAAAAAAAGGATCTCAAGAAGATCCTTTGATCTTTTC
TACGGGGTCTGACGCTCAGTGGAACGAAAACTCACGTTAAGGGATTTTGGTCATGAGATTATCAAAAAGG
ATCTTCACCTAGATCCTTTTAAATTAAAAATGAAGTTTTAAATCAATCTAAAGTATATATGAGTAAACTT
GGTCTGACAGTTACCAATGCTTAATCAGTGAGGCACCTATCTCAGCGATCTGTCTATTTCGTTCATCCAT
AGTTGCCTGACTCCCCGTCGTGTAGATAACTACGATACGGGAGGGCTTACCATCTGGCCCCAGTGCTGCA
ATGATACCGCGAGACCCACGCTCACCGGCTCCAGATTTATCAGCAATAAACCAGCCAGCCGGAAGGGCCG
AGCGCAGAAGTGGTCCTGCAACTTTATCCGCCTCCATCCAGTCTATTAATTGTTGCCGGGAAGCTAGAGT
AAGTAGTTCGCCAGTTAATAGTTTGCGCAACGTTGTTGCCATTGCTACAGGCATCGTGGTGTCACGCTCG
TCGTTTGGTATGGCTTCATTCAGCTCCGGTTCCCAACGATCAAGGCGAGTTACATGATCCCCCATGTTGT
GCAAAAAAGCGGTTAGCTCCTTCGGTCCTCCGATCGTTGTCAGAAGTAAGTTGGCCGCAGTGTTATCACT
CATGGTTATGGCAGCACTGCATAATTCTCTTACTGTCATGCCATCCGTAAGATGCTTTTCTGTGACTGGT
GAGTACTCAACCAAGTCATTCTGAGAATAGTGTATGCGGCGACCGAGTTGCTCTTGCCCGGCGTCAATAC
GGGATAATACCGCGCCACATAGCAGAACTTTAAAAGTGCTCATCATTGGAAAACGTTCTTCGGGGCGAAA
ACTCTCAAGGATCTTACCGCTGTTGAGATCCAGTTCGATGTAACCCACTCGTGCACCCAACTGATCTTCA
GCATCTTTTACTTTCACCAGCGTTTCTGGGTGAGCAAAAACAGGAAGGCAAAATGCCGCAAAAAAGGGAA
TAAGGGCGACACGGAAATGTTGAATACTCATACTCTTCCTTTTTCAATATTATTGAAGCATTTATCAGGG
TTATTGTCTCATGAGCGGATACATATTTGAATGTATTTAGAAAAATAAACAAATAGGGGTTCCGCGCACA
TTTCCCCGAAAAGTGCCACCTGAC
